>Addgene plasmid #170145 | pFastBac-CHD7 (787-1899) | addgene full sequence | sequence record 337608 | Addgene NGS Result
ATGTCTTACTACGGAGCAAGTTCCCGAGGTAATCGGAGTCCGGCTGATGTTGGGAGTAGGTGGCTACGTC
TCCGAACTCACGACCGAAAAGATCAAGAGCAGCCCGCATGGATTTGACTTGGTCAGGGCCGAGCCTACAT
GTGCGAATGATGCCCATACTTGAGCCACCTAACTTTGTTTTAGGGCGACTGCCCTGCTGCGTAACATCGT
TGCTGCTGCGTAACATCGTTGCTGCTGCGTAACATCAAACATCGACCCACGGCGTAACGCGCTTGCTGCT
TGGATGCCCGAGGCATAGACTGTACAAAAAAACAGTCATAACAAGCCATGAAAACCGCCACTGCGCCGTT
ACCACCGCTGCGTTCGGTCAAGGTTCTGGACCAGTTGCGTGAGCGCATACGCTACTTGCATTACAGTTTA
CGAACCGAACAGGCTTATGTCAACTGGGTTCGTGCCTTCATCCGTTTCCACGGTGTGCGTCACCCGGCAA
CCTTGGGCAGCAGCGAAGTCGAGGCATTTCTGTCCTGGCTGGCGAACGAGCGCAAGGTTTCGGTCTCCAC
GCATCGTCAGGCATTGGCGGCCTTGCTGTTCTTCTACGGCAAGGTGCTGTGCACGGATCTGCCCTGGCTT
CAGGAGATCGGAAGACCTCGGCCGTCGCGGCGCTTGCCGGTGGTGCTGACCCCGGATGAAGTGGTTCGCA
TCCTCGGTTTTCTGGAAGGCGAGCATCGTTTGTTCGCCCAGGACTCTAGCTATAGTTCTAGTGGTTGGCT
ACGTATACTCCGGAATATTAATAGATCATGGAGATAATTAAAATGATAACCATCTCGCAAATAAATAAGT
ATTTTACTGTTTTCGTAACAGTTTTGTAATAAAAAAACCTATAAATATTCCGGATTATTCATACCGTCCC
ACCATCGGGCGCGGATCCCGGTCCGAAGCGCGCGGAATTCAAAGGCCTACGTCGACAAGATGTCCCAGTC
AGAACAGCAGGAATCTGTTGATGCAGAAGGCCCAGTGGTAGAAAAAATTATGAGCAGTCGTTCAGTAAAA
AAGCAGAAGGAATCTGGAGAGGAGGTAGAAATTGAGGAATTCTATGTGAAATACAAAAACTTCTCTTATC
TTCATTGTCAGTGGGCATCTATAGAAGATCTGGAAAAAGATAAGAGAATTCAGCAAAAAATTAAACGATT
TAAGGCAAAGCAGGGCCAGAACAAGTTCCTTTCAGAGATTGAGGATGAGCTTTTTAATCCAGATTATGTG
GAGGTTGACCGGATAATGGACTTTGCACGTAGCACAGATGACCGGGGAGAGCCTGTGACTCACTATCTGG
TGAAGTGGTGTTCACTTCCTTATGAAGACAGCACGTGGGAGCGGAGGCAGGACATAGATCAAGCAAAGAT
CGAGGAGTTTGAGAAACTAATGTCCAGGGAGCCGGAAACAGAGCGTGTGGAGCGACCTCCTGCTGATGAT
TGGAAGAAATCGGAGAGTTCCAGGGAGTATAAAAACAATAACAAACTCAGGGAATACCAGTTGGAGGGAG
TAAACTGGCTACTTTTCAATTGGTACAACATGCGAAACTGCATTTTAGCAGATGAAATGGGTTTGGGAAA
AACTATCCAGTCCATTACATTTCTCTATGAGATATATTTGAAAGGAATCCATGGCCCTTTTTTAGTAATT
GCCCCATTGTCCACAATCCCCAACTGGGAAAGGGAATTCCGAACCTGGACAGAGTTGAACGTGGTTGTGT
ATCATGGGAGTCAAGCTAGTCGTCGGACCATTCAGTTGTATGAAATGTACTTCAAAGATCCCCAGGGTCG
AGTGATAAAGGGGTCCTATAAGTTTCATGCCATCATCACTACATTTGAGATGATTTTGACTGATTGTCCT
GAGCTGCGGAATATTCCATGGCGCTGTGTAGTCATTGATGAAGCCCACAGGCTGAAGAACAGGAACTGCA
AGCTGTTGGAGGGACTCAAGATGATGGACTTGGAACACAAAGTGCTGCTGACGGGAACCCCACTCCAGAA
CACTGTGGAAGAACTCTTCAGCTTGCTTCATTTCTTGGAACCAAGTCGCTTCCCTTCAGAAACCACATTT
ATGCAAGAATTTGGTGATCTAAAAACAGAAGAGCAGGTGCAAAAACTTCAAGCTATTCTAAAGCCAATGA
TGTTGAGACGTCTCAAAGAGGATGTAGAAAAGAACTTGGCCCCCAAAGAAGAAACTATTATTGAAGTTGA
GCTAACAAACATTCAGAAGAAATATTACCGAGCCATCCTTGAGAAGAATTTCACATTTCTTTCCAAAGGC
GGTGGTCAAGCTAACGTACCTAACCTATTAAACACTATGATGGAATTGCGGAAGTGCTGCAATCATCCGT
ACCTTATCAATGGTGCTGAAGAGAAAATTTTGGAAGAGTTTAAAGAAACACACAATGCAGAGTCTCCAGA
TTTTCAGCTCCAGGCAATGATCCAGGCTGCTGGCAAGCTAGTGCTGATTGACAAGCTGCTGCCAAAACTG
AAGGCTGGTGGCCACAGGGTGCTTATCTTTTCCCAGATGGTGCGCTGCTTGGACATACTGGAAGACTACC
TCATTCAAAGACGGTACCCATATGAAAGGATCGACGGCCGAGTAAGAGGCAACCTCCGCCAGGCAGCTAT
CGACAGATTCTCCAAACCTGATTCTGATAGGTTTGTTTTCCTCCTGTGTACAAGGGCAGGAGGTTTAGGC
ATTAACCTCACTGCTGCTGATACCTGCATCATCTTTGATTCAGACTGGAATCCCCAAAATGACCTCCAGG
CTCAGGCTAGATGTCATAGAATAGGACAGAGCAAATCTGTGAAAATCTACAGGCTGATTACAAGAAATTC
CTATGAAAGGGAAATGTTCGACAAGGCTAGTTTGAAACTGGGCCTGGATAAAGCTGTGCTACAGTCTATG
AGTGGAAGAGAAAATGCTACCAATGGGGTACAACAGCTTTCCAAGAAAGAAATAGAGGATCTTCTACGAA
AAGGGGCCTATGGTGCACTCATGGATGAGGAGGATGAAGGGTCTAAATTCTGTGAAGAAGATATTGATCA
GATCCTCCTACGTCGAACCCACACCATTACCATTGAGTCAGAAGGGAAAGGTTCCACATTTGCTAAGGCC
AGTTTTGTTGCATCTGGAAATAGGACAGATATTTCCTTGGATGATCCAAATTTCTGGCAAAAGTGGGCTA
AGAAGGCTGAATTGGATATTGATGCCTTAAATGGGAGGAACAACCTGGTTATTGATACTCCAAGAGTGAG
AAAGCAGACCAGGCTCTACAGTGCAGTGAAGGAAGATGAGCTGATGGAGTTCTCAGACTTGGAAAGTGAT
TCTGAAGAAAAGCCCTGTGCAAAGCCACGGCGTCCCCAGGATAAGTCACAGGGCTATGCAAGGAGTGAAT
GTTTCAGGGTGGAGAAGAATCTGCTTGTCTATGGTTGGGGACGGTGGACAGACATTCTTTCCCACGGACG
CTATAAACGCCAACTCACTGAGCAAGATGTAGAAACCATCTGCAGAACCATCCTGGTGTACTGTCTTAAT
CATTACAAAGGGGATGAGAATATCAAAAGCTTCATCTGGGATCTGATCACACCCACAGCGGATGGCCAGA
CTCGAGCCTTGGTCAACCATTCCGGTTTGTCAGCTCCTGTGCCAAGGGGAAGGAAGGGAAAGAAGGTGAA
AGCCCAGAGCACACAGCCGGTGGTGCAGGATGCCGACTGGCTGGCCAGCTGCAACCCAGATGCCCTGTTC
CAGGAGGACAGCTACAAGAAACACCTGAAGCATCACTGTAACAAGGTCCTGCTGCGTGTCCGCATGCTGT
ACTACCTAAGACAAGAAGTGATAGGAGACCAGGCGGATAAGATCTTAGAGGGTGCTGACTCAAGTGAAGC
CGATGTGTGGATCCCTGAACCTTTCCATGCTGAAGTTCCTGCAGATTGGTGGGATAAGGAAGCAGACAAA
TCCCTCTTAATTGGAGTGTTCAAACATGGCTATGAGAAGTACAACTCCATGCGAGCTGACCCCGCGCTGT
GCTTTCTGGAACGAGTCGGTATGCCTGATGCCAAGGCCATAGCTGCCGAGCAAAGAGGAACAGACATGCT
AGCAGATGGTGGTGACGGGGGAGAATTTGATAGAGAAGATGAAGACCCAGAATATAAACCAACCAGAACA
CCGTTCAAAGATGAAATAGATGAATTTGCAAATTCTCCTTCAGAGGATAAGGAAGAATCCATGGAAATAC
ATGCCACAGGCAAGCACAGTGAGAGTAATGCTGAGTTAGGCGACTACAAGGACGACGATGACAAGTAGAC
TAGTCGCGGCCGCTTTCGAATCTAGAGCCTGCAGTCTCGAGGCATGCGGTACCAAGCTTGTCGAGAAGTA
CTAGAGGATCATAATCAGCCATACCACATTTGTAGAGGTTTTACTTGCTTTAAAAAACCTCCCACACCTC
CCCCTGAACCTGAAACATAAAATGAATGCAATTGTTGTTGTTAACTTGTTTATTGCAGCTTATAATGGTT
ACAAATAAAGCAATAGCATCACAAATTTCACAAATAAAGCATTTTTTTCACTGCATTCTAGTTGTGGTTT
GTCCAAACTCATCAATGTATCTTATCATGTCTGGATCTGATCACTGCTTGAGCCTAGGAGATCCGAACCA
GATAAGTGAAATCTAGTTCCAAACTATTTTGTCATTTTTAATTTTCGTATTAGCTTACGACGCTACACCC
AGTTCCCATCTATTTTGTCACTCTTCCCTAAATAATCCTTAAAAACTCCATTTCCACCCCTCCCAGTTCC
CAACTATTTTGTCCGCCCACAGCGGGGCATTTTTCTTCCTGTTATGTTTTTAATCAAACATCCTGCCAAC
TCCATGTGACAAACCGTCATCTTCGGCTACTTTTTCTCTGTCACAGAATGAAAATTTTTCTGTCATCTCT
TCGTTATTAATGTTTGTAATTGACTGAATATCAACGCTTATTTGCAGCCTGAATGGCGAATGGG
[124 nt withheld, positions 5035-5158]
C
[91 nt withheld, positions 5160-5250]
A
[49 nt withheld, positions 5252-5300]
CCTTTGACGTTGGAGTCCACGTTCTT
[37 nt withheld, positions 5327-5363]
ACCCTATCTCGGTCTATTCTTTTGATTTATAAGGGATTTTGCCGATTTCGGCCTATTGGTTAAAAAATGA
GCTGATTTAACAAAAATTTAACGCGAATTTTAACAAAATATTAACGCTTACAATTTAGGTGGCACTTTTC
GGGGAAATGTGCGCGGAACCCCTATTTGTTTATTTTTCTAAATACATTCAAATATGTATCCGCTCATGAG
ACAATAACCCTGATAAATGCTTCAATAATATTGAAAAAGGAAGAGTATGAGTATTCAACATTTCCGTGTC
GCCCTTATTCCCTTTTTTGCGGCATTTTGCCTTCCTGTTTTTGCTCACCCAGAAACGCTGGTGAAAGTAA
AAGATGCTGAAGATCAGTTGGGTGCACGAGTGGGTTACATCGAACTGGATCTCAACAGCGGTAAGATCCT
TGAGAGTTTTCGCCCCGAAGAACGTTTTCCAATGATGAGCACTTTTAAAGTTCTGCTATGTGGCGCGGTA
TTATCCCGTATTGACGCCGGGCAAGAGCAACTCGGTCGCCGCATACACTATTCTCAGAATGACTTGGTTG
AGTACTCACCAGTCACAGAAAAGCATCTTACGGATGGCATGACAGTAAGAGAATTATGCAGTGCTGCCAT
AACCATGAGTGATAACACTGCGGCCAACTTACTTCTGACAACGATCGGAGGACCGAAGGAGCTAACCGCT
TTTTTGCACAACATGGGGGATCATGTAACTCGCCTTGATCGTTGGGAACCGGAGCTGAATGAAGCCATAC
CAAACGACGAGCGTGACACCACGATGCCTGTAGCAATGGCAACAACGTTGCGCAAACTATTAACTGGCGA
ACTACTTACTCTAGCTTCCCGGCAACAATTAATAGACTGGATGGAGGCGGATAAAGTTGCAGGACCACTT
CTGCGCTCGGCCCTTCCGGCTGGCTGGTTTATTGCTGATAAATCTGGAGCCGGTGAGCGTGGGTCTCGCG
GTATCATTGCAGCACTGGGGCCAGATGGTAAGCCCTCCCGTATCGTAGTTATCTACACGACGGGGAGTCA
GGCAACTATGGATGAACGAAATAGACAGATCGCTGAGATAGGTGCCTCACTGATTAAGCATTGGTAACTG
TCAGACCAAGTTTACTCATATATACTTTAGATTGATTTAAAACTTCATTTTTAATTTAAAAGGATCTAGG
TGAAGATCCTTTTTGATAATCTCATGACCAAAATCCCTTAACGTGAGTTTTCGTTCCACTGAGCGTCAGA
CCCCGTAGAAAAGATCAAAGGATCTTCTTGAGATCCTTTTTTTCTGCGCGTAATCTGCTGCTTGCAAACA
AAAAAACCACCGCTACCAGCGGTGGTTTGTTTGCCGGATCAAGAGCTACCAACTCTTTTTCCGAAGGTAA
CTGGCTTCAGCAGAGCGCAGATACCAAATACTGTTCTTCTAGTGTAGCCGTAGTTAGGCCACCACTTCAA
GAACTCTGTAGCACCGCCTACATACCTCGCTCTGCTAATCCTGTTACCAGTGGCTGCTGCCAGTGGCGAT
AAGTCGTGTCTTACCGGGTTGGACTCAAGACGATAGTTACCGGATAAGGCGCAGCGGTCGGGCTGAACGG
GGGGTTCGTGCACACAGCCCAGCTTGGAGCGAACGACCTACACCGAACTGAGATACCTACAGCGTGAGCT
ATGAGAAAGCGCCACGCTTCCCGAAGGGAGAAAGGCGGACAGGTATCCGGTAAGCGGCAGGGTCGGAACA
GGAGAGCGCACGAGGGAGCTTCCAGGGGGAAACGCCTGGTATCTTTATAGTCCTGTCGGGTTTCGCCACC
TCTGACTTGAGCGTCGATTTTTGTGATGCTCGTCAGGGGGGCGGAGCCTATGGAAAAACGCCAGCAACGC
GGCCTTTTTACGGTTCCTGGCCTTTTGCTGGCCTTTTGCTCACATGTTCTTTCCTGCGTTATCCCCTGAT
TCTGTGGATAACCGTATTACCGCCTTTGAGTGAGCTGATACCGCTCGCCGCAGCCGAACGACCGAGCGCA
GCGAGTCAGTGAGCGAGGAAGCGGAAGAGCGCCTGATGCGGTATTTTCTCCTTACGCATCTGTGCGGTAT
TTCACACCGCATAGACCAGCCGCGTAACCTGGCAAAATCGGTTACGGTTGAGTAATAAATGGATGCCCTG
CGTAAGCGGGTGTGGGCGGACAATAAAGTCTTAAACTGAACAAAATAGATCTAAACTATGACAATAAAGT
CTTAAACTAGACAGAATAGTTGTAAACTGAAATCAGTCCAGTTATGCTGTGAAAAAGCATACTGGACTTT
TGTTATGGCTAAAGCAAACTCTTCATTTTCTGAAGTGCAAATTGCCCGTCGTATTAAAGAGGGGCGTGGC
CAAGGGCATGGTAAAGACTATATTCGCGGCGTTGTGACAATTTACCGAACAACTCCGCGGCCGGGAAGCC
GATCTCGGCTTGAACGAATTGTTAGGTGGCGGTACTTGGGTCGATATCAAAGTGCATCACTTCTTCCCGT
ATGCCCAACTTTGTATAGAGAGCCACTGCGGGATCGTCACCGTAATCTGCTTGCACGTAGATCACATAAG
CACCAAGCGCGTTGGCCTCATGCTTGAGGAGATTGATGAGCGCGGTGGCAATGCCCTGCCTCCGGTGCTC
GCCGGAGACTGCGAGATCATAGATATAGATCTCACTACGCGGCTGCTCAAACTTGGGCAGAACGTAAGCC
GCGAGAGCGCCAACAACCGCTTCTTGGTCGAAGGCAGCAAGCGCGATGA
Features (pLannotate 1.2.2; 16 found; start..end, strand, type, name):
    415..443     -  promoter       Pc promoter: intI1 (promoter lies within the coding sequence); class 1 integron promoter
    421..768     -  CDS            YPR2_ECOLX (fragment): Protein predicted: Swiss-Prot protein existence level 4. From Escherichia coli.
    795..886     +  promoter       polyhedrin promoter: polh from Autographa californica; promoter for the baculovirus polyhedrin gene
    973..4311    +  CDS            CHD7 (fragment): CHD7_HUMAN - Also known as KIAA1416. Experimental evidence at protein level: Swiss-Prot protein existence level 1. Probable transcription regulator. Maybe involved in the in 45S precursor rRNA production. From Homo sapiens (Human).
   4315..4335    +  CDS            FLAG (fragment): FLAG® epitope tag, followed by an enterokinase cleavage site
   4417..4500    +  CDS            large T antigen (fragment): large T antigen from SV40 (simian virus 40)
   4523..4657    +  polyA_signal   SV40 poly(A) signal: SV40 polyadenylation signal
   4686..4851    -  mobile_element Tn7L: mini-Tn7 element (left end of the Tn7 transposon) Tn7
   5014..5030    +  CDS            lacZα (fragment): LacZα fragment of β-galactosidase; lacZ fragment
   5035..5489    +  rep_origin     f1 ori (sequence partly withheld): f1 bacteriophage origin of replication; arrow indicates direction of (+) strand synthesis
   5515..5619    +  promoter       AmpR promoter: bla
   5620..6480    +  CDS            AmpR: β-lactamase; bla; confers resistance to ampicillin, carbenicillin, and related antibiotics
   6651..7239    +  rep_origin     ori: high-copy-number ColE1/pMB1/pBR322/pUC origin of replication
   7425..7476    -  misc_feature   bom (fragment): basis of mobility region from pBR322
   7544..7768    -  mobile_element Tn7R: mini-Tn7 element (right end of the Tn7 transposon) Tn7
   7835..226     -  CDS            GmR (across the origin): gentamycin acetyltransferase; aacC1; confers resistance to gentamycin
