[The description below was written by a language model from this plasmid's Addgene catalogue record and pLannotate feature annotations shown in this document.]
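Description:
pFastBac-CHD7 (787-1899) is an 8.1 kb baculovirus donor plasmid built on the pFastBac1 backbone for producing a fragment of human CHD7 (chromodomain helicase DNA binding protein 7) in insect cells. It is maintained in E. coli as a high-copy plasmid through a ColE1/pUC-type origin and selected with ampicillin via the β-lactamase gene; an f1 origin is also present in the backbone.

The expression cassette is driven by the polyhedrin promoter of Autographa californica nucleopolyhedrovirus, a very strong, very late baculoviral promoter, and is terminated by an SV40 polyadenylation signal. The insert of about 3.4 kb encodes residues 787 to 1899 of CHD7, with residues 1-786 and 1900-2997 removed, fused to a C-terminal FLAG epitope that can serve for detection and affinity purification. The cassette, together with a gentamicin acetyltransferase gene (with a class 1 integron Pc promoter annotated just upstream of it), lies between the Tn7L and Tn7R ends of a mini-Tn7 element. In the standard Bac-to-Bac approach, this arrangement allows site-specific transposition of the gentamicin marker and expression cassette into a baculovirus shuttle vector (bacmid) in a suitable E. coli strain. The recombinant bacmid is then used to generate virus for infecting insect cells. The short large T antigen, lacZα and bom annotations are backbone remnants rather than functional payload.

The associated publication concerns chromatin remodeling by CHD7 and its impairment by disease-causing mutations, so the construct most likely serves to make recombinant truncated CHD7 for such biochemical studies. The cloning method is not recorded.
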