Addgene plasmid #170145: pFastBac-CHD7 (787-1899)
Purpose: Expresses residues 787-1899 of CHD7 in insect cells
Depositing lab: Robert Kingston. Depositing organization: Massachusetts General Hospital. Publication: Chromatin remodeling by the CHD7 protein is impaired by mutations that cause human developmental disorders. Bouazoune K, Kingston RE. Proc Natl Acad Sci U S A. 2012 Nov 20;109(47):19238-43. doi: 10.1073/pnas.1213825109. Epub 2012 Nov 7. PubMed 23134727.
Backbone
  Vector backbone: pFastBac1
  Backbone size w/o insert (bp): 4776
  Total vector size (bp): 8142
  Vector type: Insect Expression
Growth in bacteria
  Bacterial resistance: Ampicillin, 100 μg/mL
  Growth temperature: 37°C
  Growth strain: DH5alpha
  Copy number: High Copy
Gene/Insert
  Gene/Insert name: chromodomain helicase DNA binding protein 7
  Species: H. sapiens (human)
  Insert size (bp): 3369
  Mutation: N-terminal truncation of residues 1-786; C-terminal truncation of residues 1900-2997
  GenBank ID: NM_017780
  Entrez Gene: CHD7 (a.k.a. CRG, HH5, IS3, KAL5)
  Tag / fusion protein: FLAG (C terminal on insert)
  Cloning method: Unknown
  Sequencing primers: 5′ FastBacF; 3′ FastBacR
Terms and licenses: Academic/Nonprofit Terms; Industry Terms: Not Available to Industry
How to cite: pFastBac-CHD7 (787-1899) was a gift from Robert Kingston (Addgene plasmid # 170145 ; http://n2t.net/addgene:170145 ; RRID:Addgene_170145)
