>Addgene plasmid #170145 | pFastBac-CHD7 (787-1899) | depositor partial sequence | sequence record 329782 | 5' end of CDS
GGATTATTCATACCGTCCCACCATCGGGCGCGGATCCCGGTCCGAAGCGCGCGGAATTCAAAGGCCTACG
TCGACAAGATGTCCCAGTCAGAACAGCAGGAATCTGTTGATGCAGAAGGCCCAGTGGTAGAAAAAATTAT
GAGCAGTCGTTCAGTAAAAAAGCAGAAGGAATCTGGAGAGGAGGTAGAAATTGAGGAATTCTATGTGAAA
TACAAAAACTTCTCTTATCTTCATTGTCAGTGGGCATCTATAGAAGATCTGGAAAAAGATAAGAGAATTC
AGCAAAAAATTAAACGATTTAAGGCAAAGCAGGGCCAGAACAAGTTCCTTTCAGAGATTGAGGATGAGCT
TTTTAATCCAGATTATGTGGAGGTTGACCGGATAATGGACTTTGCACGTAGCACAGATGACCGGGGAGAG
CCTGTGACTCACTATCTGGTGAAGTGGTGTTCACTTCCTTATGAAGACAGCACGTGGGAGCGGAGGCAGG
ACATAGATCAAGCAAAGATCGAGGAGTTTGAGAAACTAATGTCCAGGGAGCCGGAAACAGAGCGTGTGGA
GCGACCTCCTGCTGATGATTGGAAGAAATCGGAGAGTTCCAGGGAGTATAAAAACAATAACAAACTCAGG
GAATACC
