>Addgene plasmid #170145 | pFastBac-CHD7 (787-1899) | depositor partial sequence | sequence record 329783 | 3' end of CDS
GGTGTACTGTCTTAATCATTACAAAGGGGATGAGAATATCAAAAGCTTCATCTGGGATCTGATCACACCC
ACAGCGGATGGCCAGACTCGAGCCTTGGTCAACCATTCCGGTTTGTCAGCTCCTGTGCCAAGGGGAAGGA
AGGGAAAGAAGGTGAAAGCCCAGAGCACACAGCCGGTGGTGCAGGATGCCGACTGGCTGGCCAGCTGCAA
CCCAGATGCCCTGTTCCAGGAGGACAGCTACAAGAAACACCTGAAGCATCACTGTAACAAGGTCCTGCTG
CGTGTCCGCATGCTGTACTACCTAAGACAAGAAGTGATAGGAGACCAGGCGGATAAGATCTTAGAGGGTG
CTGACTCAAGTGAAGCCGATGTGTGGATCCCTGAACCTTTCCATGCTGAAGTTCCTGCAGATTGGTGGGA
TAAGGAAGCAGACAAATCCCTCTTAATTGGAGTGTTCAAACATGGCTATGAGAAGTACAACTCCATGCGA
GCTGACCCCGCGCTGTGCTTTCTGGAACGAGTCGGTATGCCTGATGCCAAGGCCATAGCTGCCGAGCAAA
GAGGAACAGACATGCTAGCAGATGGTGGTGACGGGGGAGAATTTGATAGAGAAGATGAAGACCCAGAATA
TAAACCAACCAGAACACCGTTCAAAGATGAAATAGATGAATTTGCAAATTCTCCTTCAGAGGATAAGGAA
GAATCCATGGAAATACATGCCACAGGCAAGCACAGTGAGAGTAATGCTGAGTTAGGCGACTACAAGGACG
ACGATGACAAGTAGACTAGTCGCGGCCGCTTTCGAATCTAGAGCCTGCAGTCTCGAGGCATGCGGTACCA
AGCTTGTCGAGAAGTACTAGAGGATCAT
